>Addgene plasmid #11714 | V518 pLPS-3'dMyc - Acceptor | depositor full sequence | sequence record 7046 | Author sequence
TAGTTATTAATAGTAATCAATTACGGGGTCATTAGTTCATAGCCCATATATGGAGTTCCGCGTTACATAA
CTTACGGTAAATGGCCCGCCTGGCTGACCGCCCAACGACCCCCGCCCATTGACGTCAATAATGACGTATG
TTCCCATAGTAACGCCAATAGGGACTTTCCATTGACGTCAATGGGTGGAGTATTTACGGTAAACTGCCCA
CTTGGCAGTACATCAAGTGTATCATATGCCAAGTACGCCCCCTATTGACGTCAATGACGGTAAATGGCCC
GCCTGGCATTATGCCCAGTACATGACCTTATGGGACTTTCCTACTTGGCAGTACATCTACGTATTAGTCA
TCGCTATTACCATGGTGATGCGGTTTTGGCAGTACATCAATGGGCGTGGATAGCGGTTTGACTCACGGGG
ATTTCCAAGTCTCCACCCCATTGACGTCAATGGGAGTTTGTTTTGGCACCAAAATCAACGGGACTTTCCA
AAATGTCGTAACAACTCCGCCCCATTGACGCAAATGGGCGGTAGGCGTGTACGGTGGGAGGTCTATATAA
GCAGAGCTGGTTTAGTGAACCGTCAGATCCGCTAGCATAACTTCGTATAGCATACATTATACGAAGTTAT
AGATCCAATATTATTGAAGCATTTATCAGGGTTATTGTCTCATGAGCGGATACATATTTGAATGTATTTA
GAAAAATAAACAAATAGGGGTTCCGCGCACATTTCCCCGAAAAGTGCCACCTGACGTGGATCTCGAGCTC
AAGCTTCGAATTCAGGGTTTCCTTGACAATATCATACTTATCCTGTCCCTTTTTTTTCCACAGCTACCGG
TGGAGCAGAAGCTGATCAGCGAGGAGGACCTGGGCGGCGAGCAGAAGCTGATCAGCGAGGAGGACCTGTA
ATCTAGATCATAATCAGCCATACCACATTTGTAGAGGTTTTACTTGCTTTAAAAAACCTCCCACACCTCC
CCCTGAACCTGAAACATAAAATGAATGCAATTGTTGTTGTTAACTTGTTTATTGCAGCTTATAATGGTTA
CAAATAAAGCAATAGCATCACAAATTTCACAAATAAAGCATTTTTTTCACTGCATTCTAGTTGTGGTTTG
TCCAAACTCATCAATGTATCTTAAGGCGTAAATTGTAAGCGTTAATATTTTGTTAAAATTCGCGTTAAAT
TTTTGTTAAATCAGCTCATTTTTTAACCAATAGGCCGAAATCGGCAAAATCCCTTATAAATCAAAAGAAT
AGACCGAGATAGGGT
[37 nt withheld, positions 1276-1312]
AAAGAACGTGGACTCCAACGTCAAAGG
[49 nt withheld, positions 1340-1388]
T
[91 nt withheld, positions 1390-1480]
G
[124 nt withheld, positions 1482-1605]
CAGGTGGCACTTTTCGGGGAAATGTGCGCGGAACCCCTATTTGTTTATTTTTCTAAATACATTCAAATAT
GTATCCGCTCATGAGACAATAACCCTGATAAATGCTTCAATAATATTGAAAAAGGAAGAGTCCTGAGGCG
GAAAGAACCAGCTGTGGAATGTGTGTCAGTTAGGGTGTGGAAAGTCCCCAGGCTCCCCAGCAGGCAGAAG
TATGCAAAGCATGCATCTCAATTAGTCAGCAACCAGGTGTGGAAAGTCCCCAGGCTCCCCAGCAGGCAGA
AGTATGCAAAGCATGCATCTCAATTAGTCAGCAACCATAGTCCCGCCCCTAACTCCGCCCATCCCGCCCC
TAACTCCGCCCAGTTCCGCCCATTCTCCGCCCCATGGCTGACTAATTTTTTTTATTTATGCAGAGGCCGA
GGCCGCCTCGGCCTCTGAGCTATTCCAGAAGTAGTGAGGAGGCTTTTTTGGAGGCCTAGGCTTTTGCAAA
GATCGATCAAGAGACAGGATGAGGATCGTTTCGCATGATTGAACAAGATGGATTGCACGCAGGTTCTCCG
GCCGCTTGGGTGGAGAGGCTATTCGGCTATGACTGGGCACAACAGACAATCGGCTGCTCTGATGCCGCCG
TGTTCCGGCTGTCAGCGCAGGGGCGCCCGGTTCTTTTTGTCAAGACCGACCTGTCCGGTGCCCTGAATGA
ACTGCAAGACGAGGCAGCGCGGCTATCGTGGCTGGCCACGACGGGCGTTCCTTGCGCAGCTGTGCTCGAC
GTTGTCACTGAAGCGGGAAGGGACTGGCTGCTATTGGGCGAAGTGCCGGGGCAGGATCTCCTGTCATCTC
ACCTTGCTCCTGCCGAGAAAGTATCCATCATGGCTGATGCAATGCGGCGGCTGCATACGCTTGATCCGGC
TACCTGCCCATTCGACCACCAAGCGAAACATCGCATCGAGCGAGCACGTACTCGGATGGAAGCCGGTCTT
GTCGATCAGGATGATCTGGACGAAGAGCATCAGGGGCTCGCGCCAGCCGAACTGTTCGCCAGGCTCAAGG
CGAGCATGCCCGACGGCGAGGATCTCGTCGTGACCCATGGCGATGCCTGCTTGCCGAATATCATGGTGGA
AAATGGCCGCTTTTCTGGATTCATCGACTGTGGCCGGCTGGGTGTGGCGGACCGCTATCAGGACATAGCG
TTGGCTACCCGTGATATTGCTGAAGAGCTTGGCGGCGAATGGGCTGACCGCTTCCTCGTGCTTTACGGTA
TCGCCGCTCCCGATTCGCAGCGCATCGCCTTCTATCGCCTTCTTGACGAGTTCTTCTGAGCGGGACTCTG
GGGTTCGAAATGACCGACCAAGCGACGCCCAACCTGCCATCACGAGATTTCGATTCCACCGCCGCCTTCT
ATGAAAGGTTGGGCTTCGGAATCGTTTTCCGGGACGCCGGCTGGATGATCCTCCAGCGCGGGGATCTCAT
GCTGGAGTTCTTCGCCCACCCTAGGGGGAGGCTAACTGAAACACGGAAGGAGACAATACCGGAAGGAACC
CGCGCTATGACGGCAATAAAAAGACAGAATAAAACGCACGGTGTTGGGTCGTTTGTTCATAAACGCGGGG
TTCGGTCCCAGGGCTGGCACTCTGTCGATACCCCACCGAGACCCCATTGGGGCCAATACGCCCGCGTTTC
TTCCTTTTCCCCACCCCACCCCCCAAGTTCGGGTGAAGGCCCAGGGCTCGCAGCCAACGTCGGGGCGGCA
GGCCCTGCCATAGCCTCAGGTTACTCATATATACTTTAGATTGATTTAAAACTTCATTTTTAATTTAAAA
GGATCTAGGTGAAGATCCTTTTTGATAATCTCATGACCAAAATCCCTTAACGTGAGTTTTCGTTCCACTG
AGCGTCAGACCCCGTAGAAAAGATCAAAGGATCTTCTTGAGATCCTTTTTTTCTGCGCGTAATCTGCTGC
TTGCAAACAAAAAAACCACCGCTACCAGCGGTGGTTTGTTTGCCGGATCAAGAGCTACCAACTCTTTTTC
CGAAGGTAACTGGCTTCAGCAGAGCGCAGATACCAAATACTGTCCTTCTAGTGTAGCCGTAGTTAGGCCA
CCACTTCAAGAACTCTGTAGCACCGCCTACATACCTCGCTCTGCTAATCCTGTTACCAGTGGCTGCTGCC
AGTGGCGATAAGTCGTGTCTTACCGGGTTGGACTCAAGACGATAGTTACCGGATAAGGCGCAGCGGTCGG
GCTGAACGGGGGGTTCGTGCACACAGCCCAGCTTGGAGCGAACGACCTACACCGAACTGAGATACCTACA
GCGTGAGCTATGAGAAAGCGCCACGCTTCCCGAAGGGAGAAAGGCGGACAGGTATCCGGTAAGCGGCAGG
GTCGGAACAGGAGAGCGCACGAGGGAGCTTCCAGGGGGAAACGCCTGGTATCTTTATAGTCCTGTCGGGT
TTCGCCACCTCTGACTTGAGCGTCGATTTTTGTGATGCTCGTCAGGGGGGCGGAGCCTATGGAAAAACGC
CAGCAACGCGGCCTTTTTACGGTTCCTGGCCTTTTGCTGGCCTTTTGCTCACATGTTCTTTCCTGCGTTA
TCCCCTGATTCTGTGGATAACCGTATTACCGCCATGCAT
Features (pLannotate 1.2.2; 15 found; start..end, strand, type, name):
     61..364     +  enhancer       CMV enhancer: human cytomegalovirus immediate early enhancer
    365..568     +  promoter       CMV promoter: human cytomegalovirus (CMV) immediate early promoter
    597..630     +  protein_bind   loxP: Cre-mediated recombination occurs in the 8-bp core sequence (GCATACAT). Cre recombinase
    636..727     -  promoter       AmpR promoter (fragment): bla
    759..783     +  misc_feature   MCS (fragment): multiple cloning site
    916..999     +  CDS            large T antigen (fragment): large T antigen from SV40 (simian virus 40)
   1022..1143    +  polyA_signal   SV40 poly(A) signal: SV40 polyadenylation signal
   1177..1605    -  rep_origin     f1 ori (sequence partly withheld): f1 bacteriophage origin of replication; arrow indicates direction of (+) strand synthesis
   1632..1736    +  promoter       AmpR promoter: bla
   1738..2095    +  promoter       SV40 promoter: SV40 enhancer and early promoter
   2130..2924    +  CDS            NeoR/KanR: aminoglycoside phosphotransferase from Tn5; aph(3')-II (or nptII); confers resistance to neomycin, kanamycin, and G418 (Geneticin®)
   2945..3097    +  CDS            ble (fragment): BLE_KLEPN - Experimental evidence at protein level: Swiss-Prot protein existence level 1. Binding protein with a strong affinity to the bleomycin family of antibiotics. Binds to CL990; an antimitotic-antibiotic compound. From Klebsiella pneumoniae.
   3156..3203    +  polyA_signal   HSV TK poly(A) signal: herpes simplex virus thymidine kinase polyadenylation signal (Cole and Stacy, 1985)
   3294..3310    -  polyA_signal   bGH poly(A) signal (fragment): bovine growth hormone polyadenylation signal
   3532..4120    +  rep_origin     ori: high-copy-number ColE1/pMB1/pBR322/pUC origin of replication
