[The description below was written by a language model from this plasmid's Addgene catalogue record and pLannotate feature annotations shown in this document.]
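Description:
V518 pLPS-3'dMyc - Acceptor is an empty 4,234 bp mammalian expression backbone that serves as an acceptor vector in the Creator Splice system, a modified version of the Creator Cre/lox cloning platform in which splice sites were added to improve expression of tagged proteins. It carries no insert. In this type of system, an open reading frame held in a loxP-flanked donor plasmid is transferred by Cre recombinase into the acceptor's single loxP site. The plasmid replicates in E. coli from a high-copy ColE1/pUC-type origin and is selected with kanamycin. An f1 origin is also present, which would allow single-stranded DNA production.

The expression unit consists of the human CMV immediate-early enhancer and promoter followed directly by the loxP site, so a recombined coding sequence lands downstream of CMV. Just past loxP lies a reverse-oriented fragment of the bla (AmpR) promoter, an arrangement typical of Creator acceptors, where a bacterial promoter next to loxP is used to select correct recombinants, although the record does not state this role. A short multiple cloning site fragment and an SV40 polyadenylation signal follow. The catalogue entry lists a C-terminal 2xMyc tag on the backbone and a "splice for 3' tags" modification, implying the tag is joined to the transferred ORF by splicing rather than by reading through loxP. Neither the Myc tag nor the splice elements are annotated in the feature table, and the small SV40 large T antigen fragment annotated before the poly(A) signal is likely just part of that SV40 region. A separate cassette places the Tn5 NeoR/KanR gene under tandem bacterial (bla) and SV40 early promoters with an HSV TK poly(A) signal, giving kanamycin resistance in bacteria and G418 selection in mammalian cells. The construct is suited to producing Myc-tagged proteins in mammalian cells for proteomics work.
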