Addgene plasmid #11714: V518 pLPS-3'dMyc - Acceptor
Purpose: (Empty Backbone)
Depositing lab: Tony Pawson. Depositing organization: Sinai Health System. Publication: Modification of the Creator recombination system for proteomics applications--improved expression by addition of splice sites. Colwill K, Wells CD, Elder K, Goudreault M, Hersi K, Kulkarni S, Hardy WR, Pawson T, Morin GB. BMC Biotechnol. 2006 Mar 6;6:13. doi: 10.1186/1472-6750-6-13. PubMed 16519801.
Backbone
  Vector backbone: NA
  Backbone size (bp): 4234
  Modifications to backbone: Splice for 3' Tags
  Vector type: Mammalian Expression, Cre/Lox ; Acceptor vector
Growth in bacteria
  Bacterial resistance: Kanamycin, 50 μg/mL
  Growth temperature: 37°C
  Growth strain: DH5alpha
  Copy number: High Copy
Gene/Insert
  Gene/Insert name: None
  Tag / fusion protein: 2xMyc (C terminal on backbone)
  Cloning method: Restriction Enzyme
  Sequencing primers: 5′ CMV-F
Terms and licenses: Academic/Nonprofit Terms; Industry Terms
Depositor comments: Acceptor vector for the Creator Splice system.
How to cite: V518 pLPS-3'dMyc - Acceptor was a gift from Tony Pawson (Addgene plasmid # 11714 ; http://n2t.net/addgene:11714 ; RRID:Addgene_11714)
