>Addgene plasmid #11714 | V518 pLPS-3'dMyc - Acceptor | addgene partial sequence | sequence record 18395 | CMV-F 5'-CGCAAATGGGCGGTAGGCGTG-3'
CCGTCAGATCCGCTAGCATAACTTCGTATAGCATACATTATACGAAGTTATAGATCCAATATTATTGAAG
CATTTATCAGGGTTATTGTCTCATGAGCGGATACATATTTGAATGTATTTAGAAAAATAAACAAATAGGG
GTTCCGCGCACATTTCCCCGAAAAGTGCCACCTGACGTGGATCTCGAGCTCAAGCTTCGAATTCAGGGTT
TCCTTGACAATATCATACTTATCCTGTCCCTTTTTTTTCCACAGCTACCGGTGGAGCAGAAGCTGATCAG
CGAGGAGGACCTGGGCGGCGAGCAGAAGCTGATCAGCGAGGAGGACCTGTAATCTAGATCATAATCAGCC
ATACCACATTTGTAGAGGTTTTACTTGCTTTAAAAAACCTCCCACACCTCCCCCTGAACCTGAAACATAA
AATGAATGCAATTGTTGTTGTTAACTTGTTTATTGCAGCTTATAATGGTTACAAATAAAGCAATAGCATC
ACAAATTTCACAAATAAAGCATTTTTTTCACTGCATTCTAGTTGTGGTTTGTCCAAACTCATCAATGTAT
CTTAAGGCGTAAATTGTAAGCGTTAATATTTTGTTAAAATTCGCGTTAAATTTTTGTTAAATCAGCTCAT
TTTTTAACCAATAGGCCGAAATCGGCAAAATCCCTTATAAATCAAAAGAATAGACCGAGATAGGGT
[37 nt withheld, positions 697-733]
AAAGAACGTGGACTCCAACGTCAAAGG
[49 nt withheld, positions 761-809]
TAATCAAGTTTTTTGGGGGTCGAGGTGCCGTAAAGCACTAATCGGAACCCTA
